>Addgene plasmid #20814 | p21-pRc/CMV | depositor full sequence | sequence record 9696 | Author sequence
GACGGATCGGGAGATCTCCCGATCCCCTATGGTCGACTCTCAGTACAATCTGCTCTGATGCCGCATAGTT
AAGCCAGTATCTGCTCCCTGCTTGTGTGTTGGAGGTCGCTGAGTAGTGCGCGAGCAAAATTTAAGCTACA
ACAAGGCAAGGCTTGACCGACAATTGCATGAAGAATCTGCTTAGGGTTAGGCGTTTTGCGCTGCTTCGCG
ATGTACGGGCCAGATATACGCGTTGACATTGATTATTGACTAGTTATTAATAGTAATCAATTACGGGGTC
ATTAGTTCATAGCCCATATATGGAGTTCCGCGTTACATAACTTACGGTAAATGGCCCGCCTGGCTGACCG
CCCAACGACCCCCGCCCATTGACGTCAATAATGACGTATGTTCCCATAGTAACGCCAATAGGGACTTTCC
ATTGACGTCAATGGGTGGACTATTTACGGTAAACTGCCCACTTGGCAGTACATCAAGTGTATCATATGCC
AAGTACGCCCCCTATTGACGTCAATGACGGTAAATGGCCCGCCTGGCATTATGCCCAGTACATGACCTTA
TGGGACTTTCCTACTTGGCAGTACATCTACGTATTAGTCATCGCTATTACCATGGTGATGCGGTTTTGGC
AGTACATCAATGGGCGTGGATAGCGGTTTGACTCACGGGGATTTCCAAGTCTCCACCCCATTGACGTCAA
TGGGAGTTTGTTTTGGCACCAAAATCAACGGGACTTTCCAAAATGTCGTAACAACTCCGCCCCATTGACG
CAAATGGGCGGTAGGCGTGTACGGTGGGAGGTCTATATAAGCAGAGCTCTCTGGCTAACTAGAGAACCCA
CTGCTTAACTGGCTTATCGAAATTAATACGACTCACTATAGGGAGACCCAAGCTTGATATCGAATTCGCA
CTCAGAGGAGGCGCCATGTCAGAACCGGCTGGGGATGTCCGTCAGAACCCATGCGGCAGCAAGGCCTGCC
GCCGCCTCTTCGGCCCAGTGGACAGCGAGCAGCTGAGCCGCGACTGTGATGCGCTAATGGCGGGCTGCAT
CCAGGAGGCCCGTGAGCGATGGAACTTCGACTTTGTCACCGAGACACCACTGGAGGGTGACTTCGCCTGG
GAGCGTGTGCGGGGCCTTGGCCTGCCCAAGCTCTACCTTCCCACGGGGCCCCGGCGAGGCCGGGATGAGT
TGGGAGGAGGCAGGCGGCCTGGCACCTCACCTGCTCTGCTGCAGGGGACAGCAGAGGAAGACCATGTGGA
CCTGTCACTGTCTTGTACCCTTGTGCCTCGCTCAGGGGAGCAGGCTGAAGGGTCCCCAGGTGGACCTGGA
GACTCTCAGGGTCGAAAACGGCGGCAGACCAGCATGACAGATTTCTACCACTCCAAACGCCGGCTGATCT
TCTCCAAGAGGAAGCCCTAACCGCCCACAGGAAGCCTGCAGTCCTGGAGGGGGGGCCCGGTACCCCCGGG
AGATCCACTAGTTCTAGAGGGCCCTATTCTATAGTGTCACCTAAATGCTAGAGCTCGCTGATCAGCCTCG
ACTGTGCCTTCTAGTTGCCAGCCATCTGTTGTTTGCCCCTCCCCCGTGCCTTCCTTGACCCTGGAAGGTG
CCACTCCCACTGTCCTTTCCTAATAAAATGAGGAAATTGCATCGCATTGTCTGAGTAGGTGTCATTCTAT
TCTGGGGGGTGGGGTGGGGCAGGACAGCAAGGGGGAGGATTGGGAAGACAATAGCAGGCATGCTGGGGAT
GCGGTGGGCTCTATGGCTTCTGAGGCGGAAAGAACCAGCTGGGGCTCGAGGGGGGATCCCC
[124 nt withheld, positions 1812-1935]
C
[32 nt withheld, positions 1937-1968]
CA
[57 nt withheld, positions 1971-2027]
A
[49 nt withheld, positions 2029-2077]
CCTTTGACGTTGGAGTCCACGTTCTTT
[37 nt withheld, positions 2105-2141]
ACCCTATCTCGGTCTATTCTTTTGATTTATAAGGGATTTTGGGGATTTCGGCCTATTGGTTAAAAAATGA
GCTGATTTAACAAAAATTTAACGCGAATTTTAACAAAAT
[37 nt withheld, positions 2251-2287]
T
[37 nt withheld, positions 2289-2325]
GGGTACCGAGCTCGAATTCTGTGGAATGTGTGTCAGTTAGGGTGTGGAAAGTCCCCAGGCTCCCCAGGCA
GGCAGAAGTATGCAAAGCATGCATCTCAATTAGTCAGCAACCAGGTGTGGAAAGTCCCCAGGCTCCCCAG
CAGGCAGAAGTATGCAAAGCATGCATCTCAATTAGTCAGCAACCATAGTCCCGCCCCTAACTCCGCCCAT
CCCGCCCCTAACTCCGCCCAGTTCCGCCCATTCTCCGCCCCATGGCTGACTAATTTTTTTTATTTATGCA
GAGGCCGAGGCCGCCTCGGCCTCTGAGCTATTCCAGAAGTAGTGAGGAGGCTTTTTTGGAGGCCTAGGCT
TTTGCAAAAAGCTCCCGGGAGCTTGGATATCCATTTTCGGATCTGATCAAGAGACAGGATGAGGATCGTT
TCGCATGATTGAACAAGATGGATTGCACGCAGGTTCTCCGGCCGCTTGGGTGGAGAGGCTATTCGGCTAT
GACTGGGCACAACAGACAATCGGCTGCTCTGATGCCGCCGTGTTCCGGCTGTCAGCGCAGGGGCGCCCGG
TTCTTTTTGTCAAGACCGACCTGTCCGGTGCCCTGAATGAACTGCAGGACGAGGCAGCGCGGCTATCGTG
GCTGGCCACGACGGGCGTTCCTTGCGCAGCTGTGCTCGACGTTGTCACTGAAGCGGGAAGGGACTGGCTG
CTATTGGGCGAAGTGCCGGGGCAGGATCTCCTGTCATCTCACCTTGCTCCTGCCGAGAAAGTATCCATCA
TGGCTGATGCAATGCGGCGGCTGCATACGCTTGATCCGGCTACCTGCCCATTCGACCACCAAGCGAAACA
TCGCATCGAGCGAGCACGTACTCGGATGGAAGCCGGTCTTGTCGATCAGGATGATCTGGACGAAGAGCAT
CAGGGGCTCGCGCCAGCCGAACTGTTCGCCAGGCTCAAGGCGCGCATGCCCGACGGCGAGGATCTCGTCG
TGACCCATGGCGATGCCTGCTTGCCGAATATCATGGTGGAAAATGGCCGCTTTTCTGGATTCATCGACTG
TGGCCGGCTGGGTGTGGCGGACCGCTATCAGGACATAGCGTTGGCTACCCGTGATATTGCTGAAGAGCTT
GGCGGCGAATGGGCTGACCGCTTCCTCGTGCTTTACGGTATCGCCGCTCCCGATTCGCAGCGCATCGCCT
TCTATCGCCTTCTTGACGAGTTCTTCTGAGCGGGACTCTGGGGTTCGAAATGACCGACCAAGCGACGCCC
AACCTGCCATCACGAGATTTCGATTCCACCGCCGCCTTCTATGAAAGGTTGGGCTTCGGAATCGTTTTCC
GGGACGCCGGCTGGATGATCCTCCAGCGCGGGGATCTCATGCTGGAGTTCTTCGCCCACCCCAACTTGTT
TATTGCAGCTTATAATGGTTACAAATAAAGCAATAGCATCACAAATTTCACAAATAAAGCATTTTTTTCA
CTGCATTCTAGTTGTGGTTTGTCCAAACTCATCAATGTATCTTATCATGTCTGGATCCCGTCGACCTCGA
GAGCTTGGCGTAATCATGGTCATAGCTGTTTCCTGTGTGAAATTGTTATCCGCTCACAATTCCACACAAC
ATACGAGCCGGAAGCATAAAGTGTAAAGCCTGGGGTGCCTAATGAGTGAGCTAACTCACATTAATTGCGT
TGCGCTCACTGCCCGCTTTCCAGTCGGGAAACCTGTCGTGCCAGCTGCATTAATGAATCGGCCAACGCGC
GGGGAGAGGCGGTTTGCGTATTGGGCGCTCTTCCGCTTCCTCGCTCACTGACTCGCTGCGCTCGGTCGTT
CGGCTGCGGCGAGCGGTATCAGCTCACTCAAAGGCGGTAATACGGTTATCCACAGAATCAGGGGATAACG
CAGGAAAGAACATGTGAGCAAAAGGCCAGCAAAAGGCCAGGAACCGTAAAAAGGCCGCGTTGCTGGCGTT
TTTCCATAGGCTCCGCCCCCCTGACGAGCATCACAAAAATCGACGCTCAAGTCAGAGGTGGCGAAACCCG
ACAGGACTATAAAGATACCAGGCGTTTCCCCCTGGAAGCTCCCTCGTGCGCTCTCCTGTTCCGACCCTGC
CGCTTACCGGATACCTGTCCGCCTTTCTCCCTTCGGGAAGCGTGGCGCTTTCTCAATGCTCACGCTGTAG
GTATCTCAGTTCGGTGTAGGTCGTTCGCTCCAAGCTGGGCTGTGTGCACGAACCCCCCGTTCAGCCCGAC
CGCTGCGCCTTATCCGGTAACTATCGTCTTGAGTCCAACCCGGTAAGACACGACTTATCGCCACTGGCAG
CAGCCACTGGTAACAGGATTAGCAGAGCGAGGTATGTAGGCGGTGCTACAGAGTTCTTGAAGTGGTGGCC
TAACTACGGCTACACTAGAAGGACAGTATTTGGTATCTGCGCTCTGCTGAAGCCAGTTACCTTCGGAAAA
AGAGTTGGTAGCTCTTGATCCGGCAAACAAACCACCGCTGGTAGCGGTGGTTTTTTTGTTTGCAAGCAGC
AGATTACGCGCAGAAAAAAAGGATCTCAAGAAGATCCTTTGATCTTTTCTACGGGGTCTGACGCTCAGTG
GAACGAAAACTCACGTTAAGGGATTTTGGTCATGAGATTATCAAAAAGGATCTTCACCTAGATCCTTTTA
AATTAAAAATGAAGTTTTAAATCAATCTAAAGTATATATGAGTAAACTTGGTCTGACAGTTACCAATGCT
TAATCAGTGAGGCACCTATCTCAGCGATCTGTCTATTTCGTTCATCCATAGTTGCCTGACTCCCCGTCGT
GTAGATAACTACGATACGGGAGGGCTTACCATCTGGCCCCAGTGCTGCAATGATACCGCGAGACCCACGC
TCACCGGCTCCAGATTTATCAGCAATAAACCAGCCAGCCGGAAGGGCCGAGCGCAGAAGTGGTCCTGCAA
CTTTATCCGCCTCCATCCAGTCTATTAATTGTTGCCGGGAAGCTAGAGTAAGTAGTTCGCCAGTTAATAG
TTTGCGCAACGTTGTTGCCATTGCTACAGGCATCGTGGTGTCACGCTCGTCGTTTGGTATGGCTTCATTC
AGCTCCGGTTCCCAACGATCAAGGCGAGTTACATGATCCCCCATGTTGTGCAAAAAAGCGGTTAGCTCCT
TCGGTCCTCCGATCGTTGTCAGAAGTAAGTTGGCCGCAGTGTTATCACTCATGGTTATGGCAGCACTGCA
TAATTCTCTTACTGTCATGCCATCCGTAAGATGCTTTTCTGTGACTGGTGAGTACTCAACCAAGTCATTC
TGAGAATAGTGTATGCGGCGACCGAGTTGCTCTTGCCCGGCGTCAATACGGGATAATACCGCGCCACATA
GCAGAACTTTAAAAGTGCTCATCATTGGAAAACGTTCTTCGGGGCGAAAACTCTCAAGGATCTTACCGCT
GTTGAGATCCAGTTCGATGTAACCCACTCGTGCACCCAACTGATCTTCAGCATCTTTTACTTTCACCAGC
GTTTCTGGGTGAGCAAAAACAGGAAGGCAAAATGCCGCAAAAAAGGGAATAAGGGCGACACGGAAATGTT
GAATACTCATACTCTTCCTTTTTCAATATTATTGAAGCATTTATCAGGGTTATTGTCTCATGAGCGGATA
CATATTTGAATGTATTTAGAAAAATAAACAAATAGGGGTTCCGCGCACATTTCCCCGAAAAGTGCCACCT
GACGTC
Features (pLannotate 1.2.2; 26 found; start..end, strand, type, name):
     36..80      -  misc_feature   bom (fragment): basis of mobility region from pBR322
    235..614     +  enhancer       CMV enhancer: human cytomegalovirus immediate early enhancer
    615..818     +  promoter       CMV promoter: human cytomegalovirus (CMV) immediate early promoter
    814..848     +  LTR            5' LTR (truncated) (fragment): truncated 5' long terminal repeat (LTR) from HIV-1
    864..882     +  promoter       T7 promoter: promoter for bacteriophage T7 RNA polymerase
    890..907     -  misc_feature   MCS (fragment): pBluescript multiple cloning site
    926..1420    +  CDS            p21: human cyclin-dependent kinase inhibitor 1A; Homo sapiens CDKN1A; mediates p53-dependent arrest in the G1 phase of the cell cycle
   1447..1464    +  misc_feature   MCS (fragment): pBluescript multiple cloning site
   1465..1489    -  misc_feature   MCS (fragment): pBluescript multiple cloning site
   1498..1516    -  promoter       SP6 promoter: promoter for bacteriophage SP6 RNA polymerase
   1542..1766    +  polyA_signal   bGH poly(A) signal: bovine growth hormone polyadenylation signal
   1770..1791    +  promoter       SV40 promoter (fragment): SV40 enhancer and early promoter
   1812..2325    +  rep_origin     M13 ori (sequence partly withheld): M13 bacteriophage origin of replication; arrow indicates direction of (+) strand synthesis
   2326..2344    -  misc_feature   MCS (fragment): pUC18/19 multiple cloning site
   2366..2438    +  promoter       SV40 promoter (fragment): SV40 enhancer and early promoter
   2465..2675    +  promoter       SV40 promoter: SV40 early promoter
   2750..3541    +  CDS            neo: KKA2_KLEPN - Also known as kan, nptII. Experimental evidence at protein level: Swiss-Prot protein existence level 1. Resistance to kanamycin, neomycin, paromomycin, ribostamycin, butirosin and gentamicin B. From Klebsiella pneumoniae.
   3565..3723    +  CDS            ble (fragment): BLE_KLEPN - Experimental evidence at protein level: Swiss-Prot protein existence level 1. Binding protein with a strong affinity to the bleomycin family of antibiotics. Binds to CL990; an antimitotic-antibiotic compound. From Klebsiella pneumoniae.
   3718..3852    +  polyA_signal   SV40 poly(A) signal: SV40 polyadenylation signal
   3908..3924    -  protein_bind   lac operator: The lac repressor binds to the lac operator to inhibit transcription in E. coli. This inhibition can be relieved by adding lactose or isopropyl-β-D-thiogalactopyranoside (IPTG). lac repressor encoded by lacI
   3932..3962    -  promoter       lac promoter: promoter for the E. coli lac operon
   3977..3998    -  protein_bind   CAP binding site: CAP binding activates transcription in the presence of cAMP. E. coli catabolite activator protein
   4011..4103    -  CDS            lacI (fragment): lac repressor; lacI; The lac repressor binds to the lac operator to inhibit transcription in E. coli. This inhibition can be relieved by adding lactose or isopropyl-β-D-thiogalactopyranoside (IPTG).
   4286..4874    -  rep_origin     ori: high-copy-number ColE1/pMB1/pBR322/pUC origin of replication
   5045..5905    -  CDS            AmpR: β-lactamase; bla; confers resistance to ampicillin, carbenicillin, and related antibiotics
   5906..6010    -  promoter       AmpR promoter: bla
