[The description below was written by a language model from this plasmid's Addgene catalogue record and pLannotate feature annotations shown in this document.]
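Description:
p21-pRc/CMV is a mammalian expression plasmid built on the pRc/CMV backbone that carries the wild-type human cyclin-dependent kinase inhibitor p21 (CDKN1A, also known as CIP1 or WAF1). The roughly 0.6 kb insert was placed between the HindIII and XbaI sites of the polylinker, both of which remain intact, giving a construct of about 6 kb. In bacteria the plasmid is maintained at high copy through a ColE1/pUC-type origin and selected with ampicillin via the β-lactamase gene. An M13 phage origin is also present, which in principle allows single-stranded DNA production. Short annotated fragments of lac regulatory sequence, polylinkers, a bleomycin-resistance gene and an HIV-1 LTR-like match appear to be backbone remnants or short similarity hits rather than functional elements.

The p21 coding sequence is transcribed from the human cytomegalovirus immediate early enhancer and promoter, and its transcript is terminated by the bovine growth hormone polyadenylation signal, an arrangement that gives strong constitutive expression in transfected mammalian cells. No epitope tag or reporter is annotated. T7 and SP6 promoters flank the insert in opposing orientations; they serve as sequencing primer sites and could support in vitro transcription. A separate cassette, consisting of the SV40 early promoter, the neomycin phosphotransferase gene and an SV40 poly(A) signal, allows G418 selection of stably transfected cells.

The associated publication concerns a cyclin-cdk2 recognition motif shared by substrates and p21-like inhibitors. This fits the use of the plasmid to overexpress wild-type p21, a mediator of p53-dependent G1 arrest, in studies of cyclin-CDK binding, kinase inhibition and cell-cycle control.
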