Addgene plasmid #20814: p21-pRc/CMV
Depositing lab: William Kaelin. Depositing organization: Dana-Farber Cancer Institute. Publication: Identification of a cyclin-cdk2 recognition motif present in substrates and p21-like cyclin-dependent kinase inhibitors. Adams PD, Sellers WR, Sharma SK, Wu AD, Nalin CM, Kaelin WG. Mol Cell Biol. 1996 Dec . 16(12):6623-33. PubMed 8943316.
Backbone
  Vector backbone: pRc/CMV
  Backbone size w/o insert (bp): 5448
  Vector type: Mammalian Expression
  Selectable markers: Neomycin (select with G418)
Growth in bacteria
  Bacterial resistance: Ampicillin, 100 μg/mL
  Growth temperature: 37°C
  Growth strain: DH5alpha
  Growth instructions: DH5alpha
  Copy number: High Copy
Gene/Insert
  Gene/Insert name: p21 (alt name: CIP1, WAF1)
  Species: H. sapiens (human)
  Insert size (bp): 593
  Mutation: wt
  GenBank ID: L25610
  Entrez Gene: CDKN1A (a.k.a. CAP20, CDKN1, CIP1, MDA-6, P21, SDI1, WAF1, p21CIP1)
  Cloning method: Restriction Enzyme; 5′ cloning site Hind III (not destroyed); 3′ cloning site Xba I (not destroyed)
  Sequencing primers: 5′ T7; 3′ SP6
Terms and licenses: Academic/Nonprofit Terms; Industry Terms: Not Available to Industry
How to cite: p21-pRc/CMV was a gift from William Kaelin (Addgene plasmid # 20814 ; http://n2t.net/addgene:20814 ; RRID:Addgene_20814)
