>Addgene plasmid #20814 | p21-pRc/CMV | addgene partial sequence | sequence record 26047 | 20814 with CMV-F
GCNGAGCTCTCTGGCTAACTAGAGAACCCACTGCTTACTGGCTTATCGAAATTAATACGACTCACTATAG
GGAGACCCAAGCTTGATATCGAATTCGCACTCAGAGGAGGCGCCATGTCAGAACCGGCTGGGGATGTCCG
TCAGAACCCATGCGGCAGCAAGGCCTGCCGCCGCCTCTTCGGCCCAGTGGACAGCGAGCAGCTGAGCCGC
GACTGTGATGCGCTAATGGCGGGCTGCATCCAGGAGGCCCGTGAGCGATGGAACTTCGACTTTGTCACCG
AGACACCACTGGAGGGTGACTTCGCCTGGGAGCGTGTGCGGGGCCTTGGCCTGCCCAAGCTCTACCTTCC
CACGGGGCCCCGGCGAGGCCGGGATGAGTTGGGAGGAGGCAGGCGGCCTGGCACCTCACCTGCTCTGCTG
CAGGGGACAGCAGAGGAAGACCATGTGGACCTGTCACTGTCTTGTACCCTTGTGCCTCGCTCAGGGGAGC
AGGCTGAAGGGTCCCCAGGTGGACCTGGAGACTCTCAGGGTCGAAAACGGCGGCAGACCAGCATGACAGA
TTTCTACCACTCCAAACGCCGGCTGATCTTCTCCAAGAGGAAGCCCTAATCCGCCCACANNNNNNNNGGC
AGTCCTGGNNNGGGGGGCCCGGTACCCCCGGGAGANNNNNNAGTTCTAGAGGGCCCTATTCTATAGTGTC
NCCTAAATGCTAGAGCTCGCTGATCAGCCTCGACTGTGCCTTCTAGTTGCCAGCCATCTGTTGTTTGCCC
CTCCCCCGNNNCCTN
